>Addgene plasmid #229047 | pCI5-CasRx-NLS-HA (pKW919) | addgene full sequence | sequence record 454997 | Addgene NGS Result
TGACATTGATTATTGACTAGTTATTAATAGTAATCAATTACGGGGTCATTAGTTCATAGCCCATATATGG
AGTTCCGCGTTACATAACTTACGGTAAATGGCCCGCCTCGTGACCGCCCAACGACCCCCGCCCATTGACG
TCAATAATGACGTATGTTCCCATAGTAACGCCAATAGGGACTTTCCATTGACGTCAATGGGTGGAGTATT
TACGGTAAACTGCCCACTTGGCAGTACATCAAGTGTATCATATGCCAAGTCCGGCCCCCTATTGACGTCA
ATGACGGTAAATGGCCCGCCTGGCATTATGCCCAGTACATGACCTTACGGGACTTTCCTACTTGGCAGTA
CATCTACGTATTAGTCATCGCTATTACCATGGTGATGCGGTTTTGGCAGTACACCAATGGGCGTGGATAG
CGGTTTGACTCACGGGGATTTCCAAGTCTCCACCCCATTGACGTCAATGGGAGTTTGTTTTGGCACCAAA
ATCAACGGGACTTTCCAAAATGTCGTAATAACCCCGCCCCGTTGACGCAAATGGGCGGTAGGCGTGTACG
GTGGGAGGTCTATATAAGCAGAGCTCGTTTAGTGAACCGTCAGATCGCCTGGAGTCGCCATCCACGCTGT
TTTGACCTCCATAGAAGACACCGGGACCGATCCAGCCTCCGCGGCCGGGAACGGTGCATTGGAACGCGGA
TTCCCCGTGCCAAGAGTGACGTAAGTACCGCCTATAGACTCTATAGGCACACCCCTTTGGCTCTTATGCA
TGCTATACTGTTTTTGGCTTGGGGCCTATACACCCCCGCTCCTTATGCTATAGGTGATGGTATAGCTTAG
CCTATAGGTGTGGGTTATTGACCATTATTGACCACTCCCCTATTGGTGACGATACTTTCCATTACTAATC
CATAACATGGCTCTTTGCCACAACTATCTCTATTGGCTATATGCCAATACTCTGTCCTTCAGAGACTGAC
ACGGACTCTGTATTTTTACAGGATGGGGTCCCATTTATTATTTACAAATTCACATATACAACAACGCCGT
CCCCCGTGCCCGCAGTTTTTATTAAACATAGCGTGGGATCTCCACGCGAATCTCGGGTACGTGTTCCGGA
CATGGGCTCTTCTCCGGTAGCGGCGGAGCTTCCACATCCGAGCCCTGGTCCCATGCCTCCAGCGGCTCAT
GGTCGCTCGGCAGCTCCTTGCTCCTAACAGTGGAGGCCAGACTTAGGCACAGCACAATGCCCACCACCAC
CAGTGTGCCGCACAAGGCCGTGGCGGTAGGGTATGTGTCTGAAAATGAGCTCGGAGATTGGGCTCGCACC
GTGACGCAGATGGAAGACTTAAGGCAGCGGCAGAAGAAGATGCAGGCAGCTGAGTTGTTGTATTCTGATA
AGAGTCAGAGGTAACTCCCGTTGCGGTGCTGTTAACGGTGGAGGGCAGTGTAGTCTGAGCAGTACTCGTT
GCTGCCGCGCGCGCCACCAGACATAATAGCTGACAGACTAACAGACTGTTCCTTTCCATGGGTCTTTTCT
GCAGTCACCGTCCTTGACACGGCTAGCGGTACCGCCACCATGAGCCCCAAGAAGAAGAGAAAGGTGGAGG
CCAGCATCGAAAAAAAAAAGTCCTTCGCCAAGGGCATGGGCGTGAAGTCCACACTCGTGTCCGGCTCCAA
AGTGTACATGACAACCTTCGCCGAAGGCAGCGACGCCAGGCTGGAAAAGATCGTGGAGGGCGACAGCATC
AGGAGCGTGAATGAGGGCGAGGCCTTCAGCGCTGAAATGGCCGATAAAAACGCCGGCTATAAGATCGGCA
ACGCCAAATTCAGCCATCCTAAGGGCTACGCCGTGGTGGCTAACAACCCTCTGTATACAGGACCCGTCCA
GCAGGATATGCTCGGCCTGAAGGAAACTCTGGAAAAGAGGTACTTCGGCGAGAGCGCTGATGGCAATGAC
AATATTTGTATCCAGGTGATCCATAACATCCTGGACATTGAAAAAATCCTCGCCGAATACATTACCAACG
CCGCCTACGCCGTCAACAATATCTCCGGCCTGGATAAGGACATTATTGGATTCGGCAAGTTCTCCACAGT
GTATACCTACGACGAATTCAAAGACCCCGAGCACCATAGGGCCGCTTTCAACAATAACGATAAGCTCATC
AACGCCATCAAGGCCCAGTATGACGAGTTCGACAACTTCCTCGATAACCCCAGACTCGGCTATTTCGGCC
AGGCCTTTTTCAGCAAGGAGGGCAGAAATTACATCATCAATTACGGCAACGAATGCTATGACATTCTGGC
CCTCCTGAGCGGACTGAGGCACTGGGTGGTCCATAACAACGAAGAAGAGTCCAGGATCTCCAGGACCTGG
CTCTACAACCTCGATAAGAACCTCGACAACGAATACATCTCCACCCTCAACTACCTCTACGACAGGATCA
CCAATGAGCTGACCAACTCCTTCTCCAAGAACTCCGCCGCCAACGTGAACTATATTGCCGAAACTCTGGG
AATCAACCCTGCCGAATTCGCCGAACAATATTTCAGATTCAGCATTATGAAAGAGCAGAAAAACCTCGGA
TTCAATATCACCAAGCTCAGGGAAGTGATGCTGGACAGGAAGGATATGTCCGAGATCAGGAAAAATCATA
AGGTGTTCGACTCCATCAGGACCAAGGTCTACACCATGATGGACTTTGTGATTTATAGGTATTACATCGA
AGAGGATGCCAAGGTGGCTGCCGCCAATAAGTCCCTCCCCGATAATGAGAAGTCCCTGAGCGAGAAGGAT
ATCTTTGTGATTAACCTGAGGGGCTCCTTCAACGACGACCAGAAGGATGCCCTCTACTACGATGAAGCTA
ATAGAATTTGGAGAAAGCTCGAAAATATCATGCACAACATCAAGGAATTTAGGGGAAACAAGACAAGAGA
GTATAAGAAGAAGGACGCCCCTAGACTGCCCAGAATCCTGCCCGCTGGCCGTGATGTTTCCGCCTTCAGC
AAACTCATGTATGCCCTGACCATGTTCCTGGATGGCAAGGAGATCAACGACCTCCTGACCACCCTGATTA
ATAAATTCGATAACATCCAGAGCTTCCTGAAGGTGATGCCTCTCATCGGAGTCAACGCTAAGTTCGTGGA
GGAATACGCCTTTTTCAAAGACTCCGCCAAGATCGCCGATGAGCTGAGGCTGATCAAGTCCTTCGCTAGA
ATGGGAGAACCTATTGCCGATGCCAGGAGGGCCATGTATATCGACGCCATCCGTATTTTAGGAACCAACC
TGTCCTATGATGAGCTCAAGGCCCTCGCCGACACCTTTTCCCTGGACGAGAACGGAAACAAGCTCAAGAA
AGGCAAGCACGGCATGAGAAATTTCATTATTAATAACGTGATCAGCAATAAAAGGTTCCACTACCTGATC
AGATACGGTGATCCTGCCCACCTCCATGAGATCGCCAAAAACGAGGCCGTGGTGAAGTTCGTGCTCGGCA
GGATCGCTGACATCCAGAAAAAACAGGGCCAGAACGGCAAGAACCAGATCGACAGGTACTACGAAACTTG
TATCGGAAAGGATAAGGGCAAGAGCGTGAGCGAAAAGGTGGACGCTCTCACAAAGATCATCACCGGAATG
AACTACGACCAATTCGACAAGAAAAGGAGCGTCATTGAGGACACCGGCAGGGAAAACGCCGAGAGGGAGA
AGTTTAAAAAGATCATCAGCCTGTACCTCACCGTGATCTACCACATCCTCAAGAATATTGTCAATATCAA
CGCCAGGTACGTCATCGGATTCCATTGCGTCGAGCGTGATGCTCAACTGTACAAGGAGAAAGGCTACGAC
ATCAATCTCAAGAAACTGGAAGAGAAGGGATTCAGCTCCGTCACCAAGCTCTGCGCTGGCATTGATGAAA
CTGCCCCCGATAAGAGAAAGGACGTGGAAAAGGAGATGGCTGAAAGAGCCAAGGAGAGCATTGACAGCCT
CGAGAGCGCCAACCCCAAGCTGTATGCCAATTACATCAAATACAGCGACGAGAAGAAAGCCGAGGAGTTC
ACCAGGCAGATTAACAGGGAGAAGGCCAAAACCGCCCTGAACGCCTACCTGAGGAACACCAAGTGGAATG
TGATCATCAGGGAGGACCTCCTGAGAATTGACAACAAGACATGTACCCTGTTCAGAAACAAGGCCGTCCA
CCTGGAAGTGGCCAGGTATGTCCACGCCTATATCAACGACATTGCCGAGGTCAATTCCTACTTCCAACTG
TACCATTACATCATGCAGAGAATTATCATGAATGAGAGGTACGAGAAAAGCAGCGGAAAGGTGTCCGAGT
ACTTCGACGCTGTGAATGACGAGAAGAAGTACAACGATAGGCTCCTGAAACTGCTGTGTGTGCCTTTCGG
CTACTGTATCCCCAGGTTTAAGAACCTGAGCATCGAGGCCCTGTTCGATAGGAACGAGGCCGCCAAGTTC
GACAAGGAGAAAAAGAAGGTGTCCGGCAATTCCGGATCCGGACCTAAGAAAAAGAGGAAGGTGGCGGCCG
CTTACCCATACGATGTTCCAGATTACGCTTAATCTAGAGGGCCCAATCAACCTCTGGATTACAAAATTTG
TGAAAGATTGACTGGTATTCTTAACTATGTTGCTCCTTTTACGCTATGTGGATACGCTGCTTTAATGCCT
TTGTATCATGCTATTGCTTCCCGTATGGCTTTCATTTTCTCCTCCTTGTATAAATCCTGGTTGCTGTCTC
TTTATGAGGAGTTGTGGCCCGTTGTCAGGCAACGTGGCGTGGTGTGCACTGTGTTTGCTGACGCAACCCC
CACTGGTTGGGGCATTGCCACCACCTGTCAGCTCCTTTCCGGGACTTTCGCTTTCCCCCTCCCTATTGCC
ACGGCGGAACTCATCGCCGCCTGCCTTGCCCGCTGCTGGACAGGGGCTCGGCTGTTGGGCACTGACAATT
CCGTGGTGTTGTCGGGGAAGCTGACGTCCTTTCCATGGCTGCTCGCCTGTGTTGCTACCTGGATTCTGCG
CGGGACGTCCTTCTGCTACGTCCCTTCGGCCCTCAATCCAGCGGACCTTCCTTCCCGCGGCCTGCTGCCG
GCTCTGCGGCCTCTTCCGCGTCTTCGCTTCGAGCAGACATGATAAGATACATTGATGAGTTTGGACAAAC
CACAACTAGAATGCAGTGAAAAAAATGCTTTATTTGTGAAATTTGTGATGCTATTGCTTTATTTGTAACC
ATTATAAGCTGCAATAAACAAGTTAACAACAACAATTGCATTCATTTTATGTTTCAGGTTCAGGGGGAGA
TGTGGGAGGTTTTTTAAAGCAAGTAAAACCTCTACAAATGTGGTAAAATCGATAAGGATCAGGGCTGGCG
TAATAGCGAAGAGGCCCGCACCGATCGCCCTTCCCAACAGTTGCGCAGCCTGAATGGCGAATGG
[124 nt withheld, positions 5455-5578]
C
[91 nt withheld, positions 5580-5670]
A
[49 nt withheld, positions 5672-5720]
CCTTTGACGTTGGAGTCCACGTTCTTT
[37 nt withheld, positions 5748-5784]
ACCCTATCTCGGTCTATTCTTTTGATTTATAAGGGATTTTGCCGATTTCGGCCTATTGGTTAAAAAATGA
GCTGATTTAACAAAAATTTAACGCGAATTTTAACAAAATATTAACGCTTACAATTTCCTGATGCGGTATT
TTCTCCTTACGCATCTGTGCGGTATTTCACACCGCATATGGTGCACTCTCAGTACAATCTGCTCTGATGC
CGCATAGTTAAGCCAGCCCCGACACCCGCCAACACCCGCTGACGCGCCCTGACGGGCTTGTCTGCTCCCG
GCATCCGCTTACAGACAAGCTGTGACCGTCTCCGGGAGCTGCATGTGTCAGAGGTTTTCACCGTCATCAC
CGAAACGCGCGAGACGAAAGGGCCTCGTGATACGCCTATTTTTATAGGTTAATGTCATGATAATAATGGT
TTCTTAGACGTCAGGTGGCACTTTTCGGGGAAATGTGCGCGGAACCCCTATTTGTTTATTTTTCTAAATA
CATTCAAATATGTATCCGCTCATGAGACAATAACCCTGATAAATGCTTCAATAATATTGAAAAAGGAAGA
GTATGAGTATTCAACATTTCCGTGTCGCCCTTATTCCCTTTTTTGCGGCATTTTGCCTTCCTGTTTTTGC
TCACCCAGAAACGCTGGTGAAAGTAAAAGATGCTGAAGATCAGTTGGGTGCACGAGTGGGTTACATCGAA
CTGGATCTCAACAGCGGTAAGATCCTTGAGAGTTTTCGCCCCGAAGAACGTTTTCCAATGATGAGCACTT
TTAAAGTTCTGCTATGTGGCGCGGTATTATCCCGTATTGACGCCGGGCAAGAGCAACTCGGTCGCCGCAT
ACACTATTCTCAGAATGACTTGGTTGAGTACTCACCAGTCACAGAAAAGCATCTTACGGATGGCATGACA
GTAAGAGAATTATGCAGTGCTGCCATAACCATGAGTGATAACACTGCGGCCAACTTACTTCTGACAACGA
TCGGAGGACCGAAGGAGCTAACCGCTTTTTTGCACAACATGGGGGATCATGTAACTCGCCTTGATCGTTG
GGAACCGGAGCTGAATGAAGCCATACCAAACGACGAGCGTGACACCACGATGCCTGTAGCAATGGCAACA
ACGTTGCGCAAACTATTAACTGGCGAACTACTTACTCTAGCTTCCCGGCAACAATTAATAGACTGGATGG
AGGCGGATAAAGTTGCAGGACCACTTCTGCGCTCGGCCCTTCCGGCTGGCTGGTTTATTGCTGATAAATC
TGGAGCCGGTGAGCGTGGGTCTCGCGGTATCATTGCAGCACTGGGGCCAGATGGTAAGCCCTCCCGTATC
GTAGTTATCTACACGACGGGGAGTCAGGCAACTATGGATGAACGAAATAGACAGATCGCTGAGATAGGTG
CCTCACTGATTAAGCATTGGTAACTGTCAGACCAAGTTTACTCATATATACTTTAGATTGATTTAAAACT
TCATTTTTAATTTAAAAGGATCTAGGTGAAGATCCTTTTTGATAATCTCATGACCAAAATCCCTTAACGT
GAGTTTTCGTTCCACTGAGCGTCAGACCCCGTAGAAAAGATCAAAGGATCTTCTTGAGATCCTTTTTTTC
TGCGCGTAATCTGCTGCTTGCAAACAAAAAAACCACCGCTACCAGCGGTGGTTTGTTTGCCGGATCAAGA
GCTACCAACTCTTTTTCCGAAGGTAACTGGCTTCAGCAGAGCGCAGATACCAAATACTGTTCTTCTAGTG
TAGCCGTAGTTAGGCCACCACTTCAAGAACTCTGTAGCACCGCCTACATACCTCGCTCTGCTAATCCTGT
TACCAGTGGCTGCTGCCAGTGGCGATAAGTCGTGTCTTACCGGGTTGGACTCAAGACGATAGTTACCGGA
TAAGGCGCAGCGGTCGGGCTGAACGGGGGGTTCGTGCACACAGCCCAGCTTGGAGCGAACGACCTACACC
GAACTGAGATACCTACAGCGTGAGCTATGAGAAAGCGCCACGCTTCCCGAAGGGAGAAAGGCGGACAGGT
ATCCGGTAAGCGGCAGGGTCGGAACAGGAGAGCGCACGAGGGAGCTTCCAGGGGGAAACGCCTGGTATCT
TTATAGTCCTGTCGGGTTTCGCCACCTCTGACTTGAGCGTCGATTTTTGTGATGCTCGTCAGGGGGGCGG
AGCCTATGGAAAAACGCCAGCAACGCGGCCTTTTTACGGTTCCTGGCCTTTTGCTGGCCTTTTGCTCACA
TGGCTCGACAGATCT
Features (pLannotate 1.2.2; 15 found; start..end, strand, type, name):
      2..381     +  enhancer       CMV enhancer: human cytomegalovirus immediate early enhancer
    383..582     +  promoter       CMV promoter: human cytomegalovirus (CMV) immediate early promoter
    721..1544    +  intron         CMV intron A: human cytomegalovirus intron A (Chapman et al., 1991)
   1616..4513    +  CDS            RfxCas13d: RNA-targeting Type VI CRISPR protein from Ruminococcus flavefaciens strain XPD3002 (Konermann et al., 2018)
   4553..4581    +  CDS            3xHA (fragment): three tandem HA epitope tags
   4595..5137    +  misc_feature   WPRE (fragment): woodchuck hepatitis virus posttranscriptional regulatory element
   5153..5274    -  polyA_signal   SV40 poly(A) signal: SV40 polyadenylation signal
   5297..5365    -  CDS            large T antigen (fragment): large T antigen from SV40 (simian virus 40)
   5384..5451    +  CDS            lacZα (fragment): LacZα fragment of β-galactosidase; lacZ fragment
   5455..5883    +  rep_origin     f1 ori (sequence partly withheld): f1 bacteriophage origin of replication; arrow indicates direction of (+) strand synthesis
   5911..6010    -  misc_feature   bom (fragment): basis of mobility region from pBR322
   6112..6147    -  CDS            rop (fragment): Rop protein, which maintains plasmids at low copy number; rop
   6242..6346    +  promoter       AmpR promoter: bla
   6347..7207    +  CDS            AmpR: β-lactamase; bla; confers resistance to ampicillin, carbenicillin, and related antibiotics
   7378..7966    +  rep_origin     ori: high-copy-number ColE1/pMB1/pBR322/pUC origin of replication
