[The description below was written by a language model from this plasmid's Addgene catalogue record and pLannotate feature annotations shown in this document.]
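Description:
pCI5-CasRx-NLS-HA (pKW919) is a mammalian expression plasmid of about 8.0 kb, built on pCI5, a derivative of the pCI vector, for transient production of the RNA-targeting CRISPR effector CasRx. It is propagated in E. coli as a high-copy plasmid through a ColE1/pUC-type origin and selected with ampicillin via the β-lactamase gene and its native promoter. An f1 phage origin is also present. Short annotated fragments of lacZα, bom, rop and SV40 large T antigen appear to be backbone remnants rather than functional elements. No mammalian selection marker is annotated.

The expression cassette is driven by the human cytomegalovirus immediate early enhancer and promoter, followed by CMV intron A, which typically boosts transcript processing and expression. Downstream lies the RfxCas13d (CasRx) coding sequence from Ruminococcus flavefaciens XPD3002, a compact type VI-D effector that cleaves target RNAs when guided by a CRISPR RNA. According to the catalogue entry, the protein carries a nuclear localisation signal at its N terminus and an NLS plus HA epitope at its C terminus. The NLS elements are not separately annotated, and the feature table detects the HA tag only as a short match to a 3xHA reference, consistent with a single HA copy. A partial WPRE follows the coding region to enhance mRNA stability and export, and the SV40 polyadenylation signal terminates the transcript.

The CasRx portion was derived from an earlier published CasRx expression plasmid and inserted by Gibson assembly. The construct supplies nuclear-targeted, HA-detectable CasRx for RNA knockdown experiments in mammalian cells. No guide RNA cassette is annotated, so the crRNA presumably has to be supplied separately.
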