Addgene plasmid #229047: pCI5-CasRx-NLS-HA (pKW919)
Purpose: Mammalian expression of CasRx-NLS-HA
Depositing lab: S Chul Kwon. Depositing organization: University of Hong Kong. Publication: Cytosolic CRISPR RNAs for efficient application of RNA-targeting CRISPR-Cas systems. Cheng ECK, Lam JKC, Kwon SC. EMBO Rep. 2025 Feb 26. doi: 10.1038/s44319-025-00399-4. PubMed 40011676.
Backbone
  Vector backbone: pCI5 (based on pCI)
  Vector type: Mammalian Expression, CRISPR
Growth in bacteria
  Bacterial resistance: Ampicillin, 100 μg/mL
  Growth temperature: 37°C
  Growth strain: DH5alpha
  Copy number: High Copy
Gene/Insert
  Gene/Insert name: CasRx (RfxCas13d)
  Species: Ruminococcus flavefaciens XPD3002
  Tag / fusion protein: NLS (N terminal on insert); NLS-HA (C terminal on insert)
  Cloning method: Gibson Cloning
Resource information
  A portion of this plasmid was derived from a plasmid made by: Patrick Hsu, pXR001 (Addgene #109049)
Terms and licenses: Academic/Nonprofit Terms; Industry Terms: Not Available to Industry
Depositor comments: Please visit https://doi.org/10.1101/2024.09.18.613662 for bioRxiv preprint.
How to cite: pCI5-CasRx-NLS-HA (pKW919) was a gift from S Chul Kwon (Addgene plasmid # 229047 ; http://n2t.net/addgene:229047 ; RRID:Addgene_229047)
